>Addgene plasmid #179040 | pBBK56 pHomL-RPL18Bp-Neon(gfp)-Link-VPS21-SSA1t-HomR (AmpR) | addgene full sequence | sequence record 360832 | Addgene NGS Result
TTACCAATGCTTAATCAGTGAGGCACCTATCTCAGCGATCTGTCTATTTCGTTCATCCATAGTTGCCTGA
CTCCCCGTCGTGTAGATAACTACGATACGGGAGGGCTTACCATCTGGCCCCAGTGCTGCAATGATACCGC
GGGACCCACGCTCACCGGCTCCAGATTTATCAGCAATAAACCAGCCAGCCGGAAGGGCCGAGCGCAGAAG
TGGTCCTGCAACTTTATCCGCCTCCATCCAGTCTATTAATTGTTGCCGGGAAGCTAGAGTAAGTAGTTCG
CCAGTTAATAGTTTGCGCAACGTTGTTGCCATTGCTACAGGCATCGTGGTGTCACGCTCGTCGTTTGGTA
TGGCTTCATTCAGCTCCGGTTCCCAACGATCAAGGCGAGTTACATGATCCCCCATGTTGTGCAAAAAAGC
GGTTAGCTCCTTCGGTCCTCCGATCGTTGTCAGAAGTAAGTTGGCCGCAGTGTTATCACTCATGGTTATG
GCAGCACTGCATAATTCTCTTACTGTCATGCCATCCGTAAGATGCTTTTCTGTGACTGGTGAGTACTCAA
CCAAGTCATTCTGAGAATAGTGTATGCGGCGACCGAGTTGCTCTTGCCCGGCGTCAATACGGGATAATAC
CGCGCCACATAGCAGAACTTTAAAAGTGCTCATCATTGGAAAACGTTCTTCGGGGCGAAAACTCTCAAGG
ATCTTACCGCTGTTGAGATCCAGTTCGATGTAACCCACTCGTGCACCCAACTGATCTTCAGCATCTTTTA
CTTTCACCAGCGTTTCTGGGTGAGCAAAAACAGGAAGGCAAAATGCCGCAAAAAAGGGAATAAGGGCGAC
ACGGAAATGTTGAATACTCATACTCTTCCTTTTTCAATATTATTGAAGCATTTATCAGGGTTATTGTCTC
ATGAGCGGATACATATTTGAATGTATTTAGAAAAATAAACAAATAGGGGTTCCGCGCACATTTCCCCGAA
AAGTGCCACCTGTCATGACCAAAATCCCTTAACGTGAGTTTTCGTTCCACTGAGCGTCAGACCCCGTAGA
AAAGATCAAAGGATCTTCTTGAGATCCTTTTTTTCTGCGCGTAATCTGCTGCTTGCAAACAAAAAAACCA
CCGCTACCAGCGGTGGTTTGTTTGCCGGATCAAGAGCTACCAACTCTTTTTCCGAAGGTAACTGGCTTCA
GCAGAGCGCAGATACCAAATACTGTTCTTCTAGTGTAGCCGTAGTTAGGCCACCACTTCAAGAACTCTGT
AGCACCGCCTACATACCTCGCTCTGCTAATCCTGTTACCAGTGGCTGCTGCCAGTGGCGATAAGTCGTGT
CTTACCGGGTTGGACTCAAGACGATAGTTACCGGATAAGGCGCAGCGGTCGGGCTGAACGGGGGGTTCGT
GCACACAGCCCAGCTTGGAGCGAACGACCTACACCGAACTGAGATACCTACAGCGTGAGCTATGAGAAAG
CGCCACGCTTCCCGAAGGGAGAAAGGCGGACAGGTATCCGGTAAGCGGCAGGGTCGGAACAGGAGAGCGC
ACGAGGGAGCTTCCAGGGGGAAACGCCTGGTATCTTTATAGTCCTGTCGGGTTTCGCCACCTCTGACTTG
AGCGTCGATTTTTGTGATGCTCGTCAGGGGGGCGGAGCCTATGGAAAAACGCCAGCAACGCGGCCTTTTT
ACGGTTCCTGGCCTTTTGCTGGCCTTTTGCTCACATGTTCTTTCCTGCGTTATCCCCTGATTCTGTGGAT
AACCGTGCGGCCGCCAATGTTATCTATTGGCAGATGTTCATACGGGGCTTTCAAATATTGATGAAATTAT
GTGATGTTTAGAAGAAGATTCGAACTGTTTTCAGTAGATTTGGTAACTGTGCAACCATAACTCATGCCCC
CTATTTATCGGCATTGAGATTGTAAAGGAAGTAAAACGCATTTTTGCAGATCTGTTCTCTTATGTATTTT
TAATCGTCCTTGTATGGAAGTATCAAAGGGGACGTTCTTCACCTCCTTGGAAAACGCAAACTTTCTTTTT
GCCTATCACAGTATCTTATCGAGCTAACTATTTTCGACACACATGAAAAAGCAGAAATATTAACGAAAAA
GAAAAGAAAGACCATGTCATGTACGGGCAATCAGAATATGCAAGATGAGCGGGAACGGGCGAAATGTGCA
CGCGCACAACTTACGAAACGCGGATGAGTCACTGACAGCCACCGCAGAGGTTCTGACTCCTACTGAGCTC
TATTGGAGGTGGCAGAACCGGTAATCCCACAGTGAGCAACTTGACAAACCAACAGATATAGGCTGTGTCT
TAAAATATACCATCCAATACCTTGATGAACTTTTCAAAGATGACTAAAATAAGTGAAATTTCAACATTAA
CTTCGAGCTGTAAACACAGTGGTTTCTTTGCATAAACACCATCAGCCTCAAGTCGTCAAGTAAAGATTTC
GTGTTCATGCAGATAGATAACAATCTATATGTTGATAATTAGCGTTGCCTCATCAATGCGTACACGAAGA
ATATACTAAAAAATGAGCAGGCAAGATAAACGAAGGCAAAGATGACAGAGCAGAAAGCCCTAGTAAAGCG
TATTACAAATGAAACCAAGATTCAGATTGCGATCCCTGAATTCGCATCTAGATGGTAGAGCCACAAACAG
CCGGTACAAGCAACGATCTCCAGGACCATCTGAATCATGCGCGGATGACACGAACTCACGACGGCGATCA
CAGACATTAACCCACAGTACAGACACTGCGACAACGTGGCAATTCGTCGCAATACCGTCTCACTGAACTG
GCCGATAATTGCAGACGAACGAAGAGGATGTCCAATATTTTTTTTAAGGAATAAGGATACTTCAAGACTA
GATTCCCCCCTGCATTCCCATCAGAACCGTAAACCTTGGCGCTTTCCTTGGGAAGTATTCAAGAAGTGCC
TTGTCCGGTTTCTGTGGCTCACAAACCAGCGCGCCCGATATGGCTTTCTTTTCACTTATGAATGTACCAG
TACGGGACAATTAGAACGCTCCTGTAACAATCTCTTTGCAAATGTGGGGTTACATTCTAACCATGTCACA
CTGCTGACGAAATTCAAAGTAAAAAAAAATGGGACCACGTCTTGAGAACGATAGATTTTCTTTATTTTAC
ATTGAACAGTCGTTGTCTCAGCGCGCTTTATGTTTTCATTCATACTTCATATTATAAAATAACAAAAGAA
GAATTTCATATTCACGCCCAAGAAATCAGGCTGCTTTCCAAATGCAATTGACACTTCATTAGCCATCACA
CAAAACTCTTTCTTGCTGGAGCTTCTTTTAAAAAAGACCTCAGTACACCAAACACGTTACCCGACCTCGT
TATTTTACGACAACTATGATAAAATTCTGAAGAAAAAATAAAAAAATTTTCATACTTCTTGCTTTTATTT
AAACCATTGAATGATTTCTTTTGAACAAAACTACCTGTTTCACCAAAGGAAATAGAAAGAAAAAATCAAT
TAGAAGAAAACAAAAAACAAAAGATCTATGGTTTCTAAGGGTGAAGAAGATAACATGGCTTCTTTGCCAG
CCACCCACGAGTTGCACATCTTCGGTTCCATTAACGGTGTCGACTTCGATATGGTCGGTCAAGGTACCGG
TAACCCAAACGACGGTTACGAAGAATTGAACTTGAAGTCTACCAAGGGCGACTTGCAGTTCTCCCCTTGG
ATTTTGGTTCCACACATCGGTTACGGTTTCCACCAATACTTGCCATACCCAGACGGTATGTCCCCATTCC
AAGCCGCCATGGTTGACGGTTCTGGTTACCAAGTCCACAGAACCATGCAATTCGAAGATGGTGCTTCCTT
GACCGTGAACTACAGATACACCTACGAAGGTTCTCACATCAAGGGCGAAGCCCAAGTTAAGGGTACCGGT
TTCCCTGCTGACGGTCCAGTCATGACTAACTCCTTGACCGCTGCTGACTGGTGTCGTTCCAAGAAAACCT
ACCCAAACGATAAGACCATCATTTCCACTTTCAAGTGGTCCTACACCACCGGTAACGGCAAGAGATACCG
CTCTACCGCTCGTACCACCTACACCTTCGCCAAGCCAATGGCTGCCAACTACTTGAAGAACCAGCCTATG
TACGTTTTCCGTAAGACCGAGCTGAAGCATTCCAAGACTGAATTGAACTTCAAGGAATGGCAAAAGGCTT
TCACCGACGTCATGGGTATGGACGAATTGTACAAGTCTGGTCCTTCTGGCCCAACTGGTTCTATGAACAC
ATCAGTCACTTCCATAAAGTTGGTACTGTTGGGTGAGGCAGCAGTTGGTAAATCGTCAATAGTCCTAAGG
TTTGTATCTAATGATTTTGCCGAAAATAAGGAGCCCACCATTGGTGCAGCATTCCTCACTCAAAGAGTTA
CTATAAATGAACATACTGTTAAGTTTGAAATATGGGACACTGCTGGGCAAGAGAGATTTGCATCTTTAGC
ACCTATGTACTATAGAAACGCACAAGCTGCTCTTGTAGTATACGACGTTACAAAACCACAATCCTTTATT
AAAGCGCGCCACTGGGTTAAGGAATTACATGAACAGGCATCAAAGGATATCATCATTGCGTTAGTTGGTA
ACAAGATCGATATGCTGCAAGAAGGTGGGGAAAGAAAAGTCGCAAGGGAAGAAGGTGAAAAGCTAGCGGA
AGAAAAGGGCTTGTTGTTCTTTGAAACAAGTGCAAAGACAGGAGAGAATGTTAACGATGTATTTTTGGGA
ATCGGTGAAAAGATACCACTGAAGACGGCTGAAGAGCAAAATAGTGCAAGTAACGAACGTGAGTCGAACA
ATCAAAGAGTGGATTTGAACGCTGCTAATGATGGGACCAGCGCAAACAGTGCTTGCAGTTGTTAGCGAGA
TCCTAACTCGAGGCCAATTGGTGCGGCAATTGATAATAACGAAAATGTCTTTTAATGATCTGGGTATAAT
GAGGAATTTTCCGAACGTTTTTACTTTATATATATATATACATGTAACATATATTCTATACGCTATAGAG
AAAGGAAATTTTTCAATTAAAAAAAAAATAGAGAAAGAGTTTCACTTCTTGATTATCGCTAACACTAATG
GTTGAAGTACTGCTACTTTAATTTTATGCTGCCAATGAGACGACGGGGTCATCACGGCTCATCATGCGCC
AAACAAATGTGTGCAATACACGCTCGGATGACTGCATGATGACCGCACTGACTGGGGACAGCAGATCCAC
CTAAGCCTGTGAGAGAAGCAGACACCCGACAGATCAAGGCAGTTAACTAGTGCACTGCAGTACAAATCGT
CCCCAACAAAAGTGGGCTCTCAAAATTCATCACATTTAAATGCATATAGGAAGAGCAACAGTTGGTTTGC
ATCTGATGTTCCTTAAAGATTTCGACATAATGTGCGAAGTAGATCCCTTCAGCACTGTACTTGTTTTTGC
GACTAGATTGTAAATCATTCTTTATTTAATCTCTTTCTTTAACTACTGCTTAAAGTATAATTTGGTCCGT
AGTTTAATAACTATACTAAGCGAACGCTCTCTCGAAATTTTTCTTAACGCGTCCTTGTACTGCGTCTAAC
GCTTTTGCCACTTGGATTTCTATTATAGGAAATAGTCTCACTTACTGGGCGACGAATTTTCGCGTTTTGA
TGAAGCACAGGAAGAATTTCTTTATGCTCAGAAGTTTGACAGCAAGCAAGTTCATCATTCGAACTAGCCT
TATTGTTTTAGTTCAGTGACAGCGAACTGCCGTACTCGATGCTTTATTTCTCACGGTAGAGCGGAAGAAC
AGATAGATCCCTACATATTGCTACCACTTCTATTACACAATAGTTTCAATAGCTTGCAGCGTAGCTAAAC
TCTAAAATTTATCTAAATCACTCATATAAACCGAACCCTTCCCCTTCCGCTTATAGTACAGCTGATGCTC
CTTCACTATTTTAACATGTGGAATTCTTGAAAGAATGAAATCGCCATGCCAAGCCATCACACGGTCTTTT
ATGCAATTGATTGACCGCCTGCAACACATAGGCAGTAAAATTTTTACAAGCAGTAGCAGAACAGGCCACA
CAATCGCAAGTGATTAACGTCCACACAGGTATAGGGTTTCTGGACCATATGATACATGCTCTGGCCAAGC
ATTCCGGCTGGTCGCTAATCGTTGAGTGCCGAGCGGCCGCGATTATCAAAAAGGATCTTCACCTAGATCC
TTTTAAATTAAAAATGAAGTTTTAAATCAATCTAAAGTATATATGAGTAAACTTGGTCTGACAG
Features (pLannotate 1.2.2; 10 found; start..end, strand, type, name):
      1..861     -  CDS            AmpR: β-lactamase; bla; confers resistance to ampicillin, carbenicillin, and related antibiotics
    862..966     -  promoter       AmpR promoter: bla
   1069..1657    +  rep_origin     ori: high-copy-number ColE1/pMB1/pBR322/pUC origin of replication
   2391..2510    +  rep_origin     ARS1 (fragment): S. cerevisiae autonomously replicating sequence ARS1/ARS416
   2515..2561    +  promoter       HIS3 promoter (fragment): S. cerevisiae HIS3
   2562..2624    +  CDS            HIS3 (fragment): imidazoleglycerol-phosphate dehydratase, required for histidine biosynthesis; S. cerevisiae HIS3; yeast auxotrophic marker
   3528..4235    +  CDS            mNeonGreen: mNeonGreen is a basic (constitutively fluorescent) green/yellow fluorescent protein published in 2013, derived from Branchiostoma lanceolatum. It is reported to be a very rapidly-maturing monomer with moderate acid sensitivity.
   4263..4892    +  CDS            VPS21: VPS21_YEAST - Also known as VPS12, VPT12, YPT21, YPT51. Experimental evidence at protein level: Swiss-Prot protein existence level 1. Required for protein transport to the vacuole. Involved in two vesicle trafficking steps to the prevacuolar compartment (PVC), regulating the docking of endosomes and Golgi vesicles to the PVC by interacting with PEP7/VAC1 on the PVC membrane and promoting SNARE complex formation. From Saccharomyces cerevisiae (strain ATCC 204508 / S288c) (Baker's yeast).
   5945..5971    +  rep_origin     ARS1 (fragment): S. cerevisiae autonomously replicating sequence ARS1/ARS416
   6068..6189    +  CDS            HIS3 (fragment): imidazoleglycerol-phosphate dehydratase, required for histidine biosynthesis; S. cerevisiae HIS3; yeast auxotrophic marker
