[The description below was written by a language model from this plasmid's Addgene catalogue record and pLannotate feature annotations shown in this document.]
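Description:
pBBK56 is a 6.3 kb yeast expression plasmid built on the pYTK089 backbone. It carries a chromosomal integration cassette for Saccharomyces cerevisiae rather than a self-replicating yeast vector. In E. coli it is maintained at high copy through a ColE1/pUC-type origin and selected with ampicillin via the β-lactamase gene and its native promoter. It was assembled by BsaI Golden Gate cloning and belongs to the Markerless Yeast Localization and Overexpression (MyLO) CRISPR-Cas9 toolkit.

According to the construct name and catalogue entry, the payload is flanked by left and right homology arms (HomL and HomR). It consists of the RPL18B promoter driving a fusion of mNeonGreen, a bright, fast-maturing monomeric green/yellow fluorescent protein, joined through a short linker to the N-terminus of VPS21, followed by the SSA1 terminator. VPS21 is a yeast protein involved in endosome and Golgi vesicle trafficking to the prevacuolar compartment, so the tagged protein serves as a fluorescent marker for endosomes.

The feature table annotates the mNeonGreen and VPS21 coding sequences, but not the promoter, linker, terminator or homology arms as such. It does detect short fragments of ARS1 and of the HIS3 promoter and coding sequence on both sides of the expression unit. These lie roughly where the homology arms would be expected, though the record does not state the integration locus, and the fragments should not be read as a functional yeast origin or auxotrophic marker. No complete yeast selectable marker is annotated. This fits the toolkit's markerless design, in which the cassette presumably acts as a repair template for Cas9-directed integration into the genome.
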