Addgene plasmid #179040: pBBK56 pHomL-RPL18Bp-Neon(gfp)-Link-VPS21-SSA1t-HomR (AmpR)
Purpose: Vector containing a yeast integration cassette for RPL18B-driven expression of Neon(gfp)-Link-VPS21, a marker for the endosomes
Depositing lab: Vincent Martin. Depositing organization: Concordia University. Publication: The MyLo CRISPR-Cas9 Toolkit: A Markerless Yeast Localization and Overexpression CRISPR-Cas9 Toolkit. Bean BDM, Whiteway M, Martin VJJ. G3 (Bethesda). 2022 Jun 16. pii: 6609175. doi: 10.1093/g3journal/jkac154. PubMed 35708612.
Backbone
  Vector backbone: pYTK089 (ColE1, AmpR)
  Vector type: Yeast Expression
Growth in bacteria
  Bacterial resistance: Ampicillin, 100 μg/mL
  Growth temperature: 37°C
  Growth strain: DH5alpha
  Copy number: High Copy
Gene/Insert
  Gene/Insert name: RPL18Bp-Neon(gfp)-Link-VPS21
  Species: S. cerevisiae (budding yeast)
  Cloning method: Restriction Enzyme; 5′ cloning site Unknown (unknown if destroyed); 3′ cloning site Unknown (unknown if destroyed)
Terms and licenses: Academic/Nonprofit Terms; Industry Terms: Not Available to Industry
Depositor comments: Part of the Markerless Yeast Localization and Overexpression (MyLO) CRISPR-Cas9 Toolkit. Vector cloned using BsaI Golden Gate cloning
How to cite: pBBK56 pHomL-RPL18Bp-Neon(gfp)-Link-VPS21-SSA1t-HomR (AmpR) was a gift from Vincent Martin (Addgene plasmid # 179040 ; http://n2t.net/addgene:179040 ; RRID:Addgene_179040)
